>Addgene plasmid #22055 | pSTK120 | addgene partial sequence | sequence record 27838 | 22055 with Amp-R
TCTCTTGGAAACGTTCTTCGGGGCGAAAACTCTCAAGGATCTTACCGCTGTTGAGATCCAGTTCGATGTA
ACCCACTCGTGCACCCAACTGATCTTCAGCATCTTTTACTTTCACCAGCGTTTCTGGGTGAGCAAAAACA
GGAAGGCAAAATGCCGCAAAAAAGGGAATAAGGGCGACACGGAAATGTTGAATACTCATACTCTTCCTTT
TTCAATATTATTGAAGCATTTATCAGGGTTATTGTCTCATGAGCGGATACATATTTGAATGTATTTAGAA
AAATAAACAAATAGGGGTTCCGCGCACATTTCCCCGAAAAGTGCCACCTAAATTGTAAGCGTTAATATTT
TGTTAAAATTCGCGTTAAATTTTTGTTAAATCAGCTCATTTTTTAACCAATAGGCCGAAATCGGCAAAAT
CCCTTATAAATCAAAAGAATAGACCGAGATAGGGT
[37 nt withheld, positions 456-492]
AAAGAACGTGGACTCCAACGTCAAAGG
[49 nt withheld, positions 520-568]
T
[91 nt withheld, positions 570-660]
GAACGTGGCGAGAAAGGAAAAAGAAAAAAAGNAAAGNGC
