[The description below was written by a language model from this plasmid's Addgene catalogue record.]
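Description:
pSTK120 is a large adenoviral vector plasmid, catalogued with a backbone of about 25.8 kb and associated with work on high-capacity (helper-dependent, "gutless") adenovirus vectors for anti-glioma gene therapy. In vectors of this class, the viral coding genes are removed. This leaves room for large transgene cassettes and limits expression of viral proteins in transduced cells, which matters when the recipient already has systemic immunity to adenovirus, the setting addressed by the associated study. Such genomes are generally packaged with viral functions supplied in trans by a helper virus. The record, however, does not list the inverted terminal repeats, packaging signal, stuffer DNA or any other viral elements in pSTK120, and no feature table is provided to confirm them.

The only "insert" recorded is an approximately 2.9 kb segment carrying ampicillin resistance, flanked on both sides by PmeI sites that were preserved during cloning. This arrangement suggests that the bacterial maintenance portion can be excised with PmeI to release the linear vector genome, although the record does not state that purpose explicitly. The plasmid is selected with ampicillin in E. coli and is described as low copy. The origin of replication is not named.

No therapeutic transgene, promoter or reporter is recorded, so pSTK120 appears to be an empty backbone into which expression cassettes are cloned to build high-capacity adenoviral vectors, rather than a finished therapeutic construct.
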