Addgene plasmid #22055: pSTK120
Depositing lab: Maria Castro. Depositing organization: Cedars-Sinai Medical Center. Publication: High-capacity adenovirus vector-mediated anti-glioma gene therapy in the presence of systemic antiadenovirus immunity. King GD, Muhammad AK, Xiong W, Kroeger KM, Puntel M, Larocque D, Palmer D, Ng P, Lowenstein PR, Castro MG. J Virol. 2008 May . 82(9):4680-4. 10.1128/JVI.00232-08 PubMed 18287240.
Backbone
  Vector backbone: pSTK120
  Backbone size w/o insert (bp): 25824
  Vector type: Adenoviral
Growth in bacteria
  Bacterial resistance: Ampicillin, 100 μg/mL
  Growth temperature: 30°C
  Growth strain: DH5alpha
  Growth instructions: 32C and 160RPM
  Copy number: Low Copy
Gene/Insert
  Gene/Insert name: Amp resistance
  Insert size (bp): 2890
  Cloning method: Restriction Enzyme; 5′ cloning site PmeI (not destroyed); 3′ cloning site PmeI (not destroyed)
  Sequencing primers: 5′ n/a
Terms and licenses: Academic/Nonprofit Terms; Industry Terms: Not Available to Industry
How to cite: pSTK120 was a gift from Maria Castro (Addgene plasmid # 22055)
